>Addgene plasmid #147518 | pCIneo-lambdaN-HA-HsTNRC6A-M2WA-F1359A-siRNAres_S | depositor full sequence | sequence record 289965 | Full Sequence
TCAATATTGGCCATTAGCCATATTATTCATTGGTTATATAGCATAAATCAATATTGGCTATTGGCCATTG
CATACGTTGTATCTATATCATAATATGTACATTTATATTGGCTCATGTCCAATATGACCGCCATGTTGGC
ATTGATTATTGACTAGTTATTAATAGTAATCAATTACGGGGTCATTAGTTCATAGCCCATATATGGAGTT
CCGCGTTACATAACTTACGGTAAATGGCCCGCCTGGCTGACCGCCCAACGACCCCCGCCCATTGACGTCA
ATAATGACGTATGTTCCCATAGTAACGCCAATAGGGACTTTCCATTGACGTCAATGGGTGGAGTATTTAC
GGTAAACTGCCCACTTGGCAGTACATCAAGTGTATCATATGCCAAGTCCGCCCCCTATTGACGTCAATGA
CGGTAAATGGCCCGCCTGGCATTATGCCCAGTACATGACCTTACGGGACTTTCCTACTTGGCAGTACATC
TACGTATTAGTCATCGCTATTACCATGGTGATGCGGTTTTGGCAGTACACCAATGGGCGTGGATAGCGGT
TTGACTCACGGGGATTTCCAAGTCTCCACCCCATTGACGTCAATGGGAGTTTGTTTTGGCACCAAAATCA
ACGGGACTTTCCAAAATGTCGTAACAACTGCGATCGCCCGCCCCGTTGACGCAAATGGGCGGTAGGCGTG
TACGGTGGGAGGTCTATATAAGCAGAGCTCGTTTAGTGAACCGTCAGATCACTAGAAGCTTTATTGCGGT
AGTTTATCACAGTTAAATTGCTAACGCAGTCAGTGCTTCTGACACAACAGTCTCGAACTTAAGCTGCAGT
GACTCTCTTAAGGTAGCCTTGCAGAAGTTGGTCGTGAGGCACTGGGCAGGTAAGTATCAAGGTTACAAGA
CAGGTTTAAGGAGACCAATAGAAACTGGGCTTGTCGAGACAGAGAAGACTCTTGCGTTTCTGATAGGCAC
CTATTGGTCTTACTGACATCCACTTTGCCTTTCTCTCCACAGGTGTCCACTCCCAGTTCAATTACAGCTC
TTAAGGCTAGAGTACTTAATACGACTCACTATAGGCTAGCCACCATGGACGCACAAACACGACGACGTGA
GCGTCGCGCTGAGAAACAAGCTCAATGGAAAGCTGCAAACCCACCGCTCGAGATGGCTTACCCATACGAT
GTTCCAGATTACGCTATGGATGCTGATTCTGCCTCCAGTTCTGAATCAGAGAGAAACATCACTATCATGG
CTTCAGGGAACACAGGTGGTGAAAAAGATGGCCTTCGGAATAGCACTGGACTTGGTTCCCAAAACAAGTT
TGTAGTTGGTAGCAGCAGCAATAATGTGGGCCATGGAAGTAGTACTGGGCCATGGGGTTTTTCCCATGGA
GCCATAATAAGCACATGTCAGGTCTCTGTGGATGCTCCTGAAAGCAAATCTGAAAGTAGCAACAATAGAA
TGAATGCTTGGGGCACTGTAAGTTCTTCATCAAATGGAGGGTTAAATCCAAGCACTTTGAATTCAGCTAG
CAACCATGGTGCCTGGCCAGTATTAGAGAACAATGGACTTGCCCTAAAAGGGCCTGTAGGGAGTGGTAGT
TCTGGCATTAATATTCAGTGCAGTACTATAGGCCAGATGCCTAACAATCAGAGTATTAACTCTAAAGTGA
GTGGTGGTTCTACCCATGGTACCTGGGGAAGCCTTCAGGAAACTTGTGAATCTGAAGTAAGTGGTACACA
GAAGGTTTCATTCAGTGGTCAACCTCAAAATATTACCACTGAAATGACTGGACCAAATAACACTACTAAC
TTTATGACCTCTAGTTTACCAAACTCCGGTTCAGTGCAGAATAATGAGCTGCCTAGTAGTAACACAGGGG
CCTGGCGTGTGAGCACAATGAATCATCCTCAGATGCAGGCTCCATCAGGTATGAATGGCACTTCCCTTTC
TCACCTTAGCAATGGAGAGTCAAAAAGTGGAGGCTCTTATGGTACTACATGGGGTGCCTATGGTTCTAAT
TACTCTGGAGACAAATGTTCAGGCCCTAATGGCCAAGCTAATGGTGACACTGTGAATGCAACTCTAATGC
AGCCTGGCGTAAATGGTCCTATGGGCACTAACTTTCAAGTTAACACAAACAAAGGAGGTGGTGTGTGGGA
ATCTGGTGCAGCAAACTCCCAGAGTACATCATGGGGAAGTGGAAATGGCGCAAATTCTGGAGGAAGTCGA
AGAGGATGGGGAACCCCTGCACAAAACACTGGCACTAATTTACCCAGCGTTGAGTGGAACAAACTGCCTA
GCAATCAGCATTCCAATGATAGTGCAAATGGCAATGGTAAGACGTTTACAAATGGATGGAAATCTACTGA
GGAAGAGGATCAGGGTTCTGCCACATCTCAGACAAATGAGCAAAGCAGTGTGTGGGCCAAAACAGGAGGT
ACAGTGGAGAGCGATGGTAGTACAGAAAGCACTGGACGCCTTGAGGAAAAAGGAACTGGGGAAAGTCAGA
GTAGAGACAGAAGAAAAATTGATCAGCACACATTACTCCAAAGCATTGTAAACAGAACTGACTTAGATCC
ACGTGTCCTGTCCAACTCTGGTTGGGGACAGACTCCTATTAAGCAGAATACTGCCTGGGATACAGAAACA
TCACCTAGAGGGGAACGAAAGACTGACAATGGGACAGAGGCCTGGGGAAGCTCTGCAACACAGACTTTTA
ACTCAGGGGCATGTATAGATAAGACTAGCCCTAATGGTAATGATACCTCATCTGTATCAGGGTGGGGCGA
TCCCAAACCTGCTCTGAGGTGGGGAGATTCCAAAGGCTCAAACTGCCAGGGGGGGTGGGAAGATGATTCT
GCTGCTACAGGAATGGTCAAGAGCAATCAGTGGGGGAATTGCAAAGAGGAGAAGGCTGCATGGAATGACT
CGCAAAAGAATAAACAGGGATGGGGTGATGGACAAAAATCAAGCCAAGGGTGGTCTGTTTCTGCCAGTGA
TAACTGGGGAGAAACTTCAAGGAATAACCATTGGGGTGAGGCCAATAAGAAATCCAGCTCAGGAGGTAGT
GACAGTGACAGGTCCGTTTCCGGTTGGAACGAACTTGGTAAAACTAGTTCTTTCACTTGGGGAAACAACA
TAAATCCAAATAATTCATCAGGATGGGATGAATCTTCTAAACCTACTCCTTCCCAGGGATGGGGAGACCC
TCCAAAGTCTAATCAGTCTCTAGGTTGGGGAGATTCGTCAAAGCCAGTCAGCTCTCCAGACTGGAACAAG
CAACAAGACATTGTTGGATCTTGGGGAATCCCACCAGCTACAGGCAAACCTCCTGGTACAGGCTGGCTGG
GGGGACCTATACCAGCCCCAGCAAAAGAAGAAGAACCCACAGGCTGGGAGGAACCATCCCCAGAATCTAT
ACGTCGCAAAATGGAGATTGATGATGGAACTTCAGCTTGGGGAGATCCAAGCAAATACAACTACAAAAAT
GTGAACATGTGGAACAAAAACGTCCCAAATGGCAACAGCCGTTCAGACCAGCAAGCACAGGTACATCAGC
TGCTAACGCCTGCAAGTGCCATCTCAAACAAAGAGGCAAGCAGTGGCTCTGGCTGGGGTGAGCCCTGGGG
GGAGCCTTCTACTCCAGCCACAACTGTGGATAATGGTACTTCAGCATGGGGTAAGCCCATAGACAGTGGT
CCCAGCTGGGGGGAACCCATTGCTGCGGCATCCAGCACATCCACGTGGGGCTCCAGCTCTGTTGGTCCAC
AAGCATTAAGCAAATCTGGGCCAAAATCTATGCAAGATGGCTGGTGTGGTGATGATATGCCATTGCCTGG
AAATCGCCCCACTGGCTGGGAAGAGGAAGAGGATGTGGAGATTGGAATGTGGAATAGTAATTCATCTCAA
GAGCTTAACTCATCTTTAAATTGGCCACCATATACAAAGAAAATGTCATCGAAGGGTCTGAGTGGCAAAA
AAAGGAGAAGGGAAAGGGGAATGATGAAAGGTGGAAACAAACAAGAAGAAGCGTGGATAAATCCATTTGT
TAAACAGTTTTCAAACATCAGTTTTTCGAGAGACTCACCAGAGGAAAATGTACAAAGCAATAAGATGGAC
CTTTCTGGAGGAATGTTACAAGACAAACGAATGGAGATAGATAAACATAGCCTAAATATTGGTGATTACA
ATCGAACGGTCGGGAAAGGCCCTGGTTCTCGGCCTCAGATTTCCAAAGAGTCTTCCATGGAGCGCAATCC
TTATTTTGATAAGGATGGCATTGTAGCAGATGAATCCCAAAACATGCAGTTTATGTCCAGTCAAAGCATG
AAGCTTCCCCCTTCAAATAGTGCACTACCTAACCAGGCCCTTGGCTCCATAGCAGGGCTGGGTATGCAAA
ACTTGAATTCTGTTAGACAGAATGGCAATCCCAGTATGTTTGGTGTTGGAAACACAGCAGCACAACCCCG
GGGCATGCAGCAGCCTCCAGCACAACCTCTTAGTTCATCTCAACCCAACCTGCGGGCCCAGGTGCCTCCT
CCATTACTCTCCCCTCAGGTTCCAGTTTCATTGCTGAAGTATGCACCAAACAACGGTGGCCTGAATCCAC
TCTTTGGCCCTCAACAGGTAGCCATGCTGAACCAGCTATCCCAGCTAAACCAGCTTTCTCAGATCTCCCA
GTTACAGCGATTGTTAGCGCAGCAGCAAAGGGCGCAGAGTCAGAGAAGCGTGCCTTCTGGGAACCGGCCG
CAGCAAGACCAGCAGGGTCGACCTCTTAGTGTGCAGCAGCAAATGATGCAACAATCTCGTCAACTTGATC
CAAACCTGTTGGTGAAGCAGCAGACTCCACCATCTCAGCAGCAGCCACTCCATCAGCCAGCCATGAAGTC
TTTCCTTGACAATGTCATGCCCCACACTACACCTGAGCTGCAAAAAGGGCCATCACCAATAAATGCTTTC
AGCAACTTCCCTATAGGCTTGAACTCAAACTTGAATGTAAATATGGATATGAACAGTATTAAAGAGCCAC
AGTCAAGACTAAGGAAGTGGACGACAGTGGACAGCATTTCTGTGAACACATCTTTGGATCAAAACTCCAG
CAAACATGGTGCTATTTCAAGTGGTTTCAGGCTGGAAGAGTCTCCATTTGTTCCCTATGACTTTATGAAC
AGCAGTACTTCACCAGCCAGTCCTCCAGGTTCAATAGGAGATGGCTGGCCACGTGCCAAATCGCCTAACG
GCTCTAGCAGTGTTAATTGGCCACCAGAAGCTCGTCCTGGTGAGCCATGGAAAGGTTATCCAAACATTGA
CCCTGAAACTGACCCTTACGTCACTCCTGGCAGTGTCATAAACAATCTTTCAATTAATACTGTGCGGGAA
GTTGACCACCTCAGGGACAGGAACAGTGGGTCATCCTCATCCTTGAACACCACGCTGCCTTCAACTAGTG
CCGCGTCATCCATTCGTGCCTCCAACTACAACGTTCCCCTCAGCAGTACAGCACAAAGCACTTCAGCCAG
AAATAGTGATTCCAAATTGACAGCGTCTCCTGGTTCAGTTACAAACACCTCTCTGGCTCATGAGCTGGCG
AAGGTCCCTTTGCCACCTAAAAACATCACTGCTCCGTCCCGCCCACCTCCGGGACTGACTGGTCAGAAGC
CACCCTTGTCTACGGCGGATAATTCTCCCCTTCGTATAGGTGGAGGAGCGGGAAATTCTGACGCCAGATA
TACCCCAGGTTCCAGCGCGGGTGAGAGCAGCTCAGGGAGAATAACAAATTGGCTTGTTCTAAAAAACCTT
ACACCTCAGATCGATGGCTCAACTCTGCGCACTCTGTGCATGCAGCACGGCCCGCTGATCACATTCCACC
TGAACCTCCCTCACGGAAATGCTCTGGTCCGCTACAGTTCAAAAGAAGAGGTAGTGGAGGCACAAAAGTC
TCTGCACATGTGTGTACTGGGGAACACTACTATTCTTGCTGAGTTTGCCAGTGAAGAGGAGATCAGTCGT
TTCTTTGCACAAAGCCAGTCTCTGACCCCTTCTCCCGGCTGGCAGTCTCTCGGGTCCAGCCAGAGCCGGC
TGGGCTCCCTCGACTGTTCCCACTCATTCTCCAGCCGGACCGATCTCAATCACTGGAATGGTGCTGGGCT
GTCGGGAACTAACTGTGGAGACCTTCACGGCACTTCACTCTGGGGGACCCCGCATTATTCCACAAGCCTG
TGGGGTCCCCCAAGCAGCAGCGACCCCCGAGGAATTAGCAGCCCATCTCCCATTAACGCTTTTCTTTCTG
TTGACCACCTGGGTGGGGGTGGAGAGTCCATGTAAGCGGCCGCTTCCCTTTAGTGAGGGTTAATGCTTCG
AGCAGACATGATAAGATACATTGATGAGTTTGGACAAACCACAACTAGAATGCAGTGAAAAAAATGCTTT
ATTTGTGAAATTTGTGATGCTATTGCTTTATTTGTAACCATTATAAGCTGCAATAAACAAGTAACAACAA
TTGCATTCATTTTATGTTTCAGGTTCAGGGGGAGATGTGGGAGGTTTTTTAAAGCAAGTAAAACCTCTAC
AAATGTGGTAAAATCCGATAAGGATCGATCCGGGCTGGCGTAATAGCGAAGAGGCCCGCACCGATCGCCC
TTCCCAACAGTTGCGCAGCCTGAATGGCGAATGG
[124 nt withheld, positions 6685-6808]
C
[91 nt withheld, positions 6810-6900]
A
[49 nt withheld, positions 6902-6950]
CCTTTGACGTTGGAGTCCACGTTCTTT
[37 nt withheld, positions 6978-7014]
ACCCTATCTCGGTCTATTCTTTTGATTTATAAGGGATTTTGCCGATTTCGGCCTATTGGTTAAAAAATGA
GCTGATTTAACAAAAATTTAACGCGAATTTTAACAAAATATTAACGCTTACAATTTCCTGATGCGGTATT
TTCTCCTTACGCATCTGTGCGGTATTTCACACCGCATACGCGGATCTGCGCAGCACCATGGCCTGAAATA
ACCTCTGAAAGAGGAACTTGGTTAGGTACCTTCTGAGGCGGAAAGAACCAGCTGTGGAATGTGTGTCAGT
TAGGGTGTGGAAAGTCCCCAGGCTCCCCAGCAGGCAGAAGTATGCAAAGCATGCATCTCAATTAGTCAGC
AACCAGGTGTGGAAAGTCCCCAGGCTCCCCAGCAGGCAGAAGTATGCAAAGCATGCATCTCAATTAGTCA
GCAACCATAGTCCCGCCCCTAACTCCGCCCATCCCGCCCCTAACTCCGCCCAGTTCCGCCCATTCTCCGC
CCCATGGCTGACTAATTTTTTTTATTTATGCAGAGGCCGAGGCCGCCTCGGCCTCTGAGCTATTCCAGAA
GTAGTGAGGAGGCTTTTTTGGAGGCCTAGGCTTTTGCAAAAAGCTTGATTCTTCTGACACAACAGTCTCG
AACTTAAGGCTAGAGCCACCATGATTGAACAAGATGGATTGCACGCAGGTTCTCCGGCCGCTTGGGTGGA
GAGGCTATTCGGCTATGACTGGGCACAACAGACAATCGGCTGCTCTGATGCCGCCGTGTTCCGGCTGTCA
GCGCAGGGGCGCCCGGTTCTTTTTGTCAAGACCGACCTGTCCGGTGCCCTGAATGAACTGCAGGACGAGG
CAGCGCGGCTATCGTGGCTGGCCACGACGGGCGTTCCTTGCGCAGCTGTGCTCGACGTTGTCACTGAAGC
GGGAAGGGACTGGCTGCTATTGGGCGAAGTGCCGGGGCAGGATCTCCTGTCATCTCACCTTGCTCCTGCC
GAGAAAGTATCCATCATGGCTGATGCAATGCGGCGGCTGCATACGCTTGATCCGGCTACCTGCCCATTCG
ACCACCAAGCGAAACATCGCATCGAGCGAGCACGTACTCGGATGGAAGCCGGTCTTGTCGATCAGGATGA
TCTGGACGAAGAGCATCAGGGGCTCGCGCCAGCCGAACTGTTCGCCAGGCTCAAGGCGCGCATGCCCGAC
GGCGAGGATCTCGTCGTGACCCATGGCGATGCCTGCTTGCCGAATATCATGGTGGAAAATGGCCGCTTTT
CTGGATTCATCGACTGTGGCCGGCTGGGTGTGGCGGACCGCTATCAGGACATAGCGTTGGCTACCCGTGA
TATTGCTGAAGAGCTTGGCGGCGAATGGGCTGACCGCTTCCTCGTGCTTTACGGTATCGCCGCTCCCGAT
TCGCAGCGCATCGCCTTCTATCGCCTTCTTGACGAGTTCTTCTGAGCGGGACTCTGGGGTTCGAAATGAC
CGACCAAGCGACGCCCAACCTGCCATCACGATGGCCGCAATAAAATATCTTTATTTTCATTACATCTGTG
TGTTGGTTTTTTGTGTGAATCGATAGCGATAAGGATCCGCGTATGGTGCACTCTCAGTACAATCTGCTCT
GATGCCGCATAGTTAAGCCAGCCCCGACACCCGCCAACACCCGCTGACGCGCCCTGACGGGCTTGTCTGC
TCCCGGCATCCGCTTACAGACAAGCTGTGACCGTCTCCGGGAGCTGCATGTGTCAGAGGTTTTCACCGTC
ATCACCGAAACGCGCGAGACGAAAGGGCCTCGTGATACGCCTATTTTTATAGGTTAATGTCATGATAATA
ATGGTTTCTTAGACGTCAGGTGGCACTTTTCGGGGAAATGTGCGCGGAACCCCTATTTGTTTATTTTTCT
AAATACATTCAAATATGTATCCGCTCATGAGACAATAACCCTGATAAATGCTTCAATAATATTGAAAAAG
GAAGAGTATGAGTATTCAACATTTCCGTGTCGCCCTTATTCCCTTTTTTGCGGCATTTTGCCTTCCTGTT
TTTGCTCACCCAGAAACGCTGGTGAAAGTAAAAGATGCTGAAGATCAGTTGGGTGCACGAGTGGGTTACA
TCGAACTGGATCTCAACAGCGGTAAGATCCTTGAGAGTTTTCGCCCCGAAGAACGTTTTCCAATGATGAG
CACTTTTAAAGTTCTGCTATGTGGCGCGGTATTATCCCGTATTGACGCCGGGCAAGAGCAACTCGGTCGC
CGCATACACTATTCTCAGAATGACTTGGTTGAGTACTCACCAGTCACAGAAAAGCATCTTACGGATGGCA
TGACAGTAAGAGAATTATGCAGTGCTGCCATAACCATGAGTGATAACACTGCGGCCAACTTACTTCTGAC
AACGATCGGAGGACCGAAGGAGCTAACCGCTTTTTTGCACAACATGGGGGATCATGTAACTCGCCTTGAT
CGTTGGGAACCGGAGCTGAATGAAGCCATACCAAACGACGAGCGTGACACCACGATGCCTGTAGCAATGG
CAACAACGTTGCGCAAACTATTAACTGGCGAACTACTTACTCTAGCTTCCCGGCAACAATTAATAGACTG
GATGGAGGCGGATAAAGTTGCAGGACCACTTCTGCGCTCGGCCCTTCCGGCTGGCTGGTTTATTGCTGAT
AAATCTGGAGCCGGTGAGCGTGGGTCTCGCGGTATCATTGCAGCACTGGGGCCAGATGGTAAGCCCTCCC
GTATCGTAGTTATCTACACGACGGGGAGTCAGGCAACTATGGATGAACGAAATAGACAGATCGCTGAGAT
AGGTGCCTCACTGATTAAGCATTGGTAACTGTCAGACCAAGTTTACTCATATATACTTTAGATTGATTTA
AAACTTCATTTTTAATTTAAAAGGATCTAGGTGAAGATCCTTTTTGATAATCTCATGACCAAAATCCCTT
AACGTGAGTTTTCGTTCCACTGAGCGTCAGACCCCGTAGAAAAGATCAAAGGATCTTCTTGAGATCCTTT
TTTTCTGCGCGTAATCTGCTGCTTGCAAACAAAAAAACCACCGCTACCAGCGGTGGTTTGTTTGCCGGAT
CAAGAGCTACCAACTCTTTTTCCGAAGGTAACTGGCTTCAGCAGAGCGCAGATACCAAATACTGTTCTTC
TAGTGTAGCCGTAGTTAGGCCACCACTTCAAGAACTCTGTAGCACCGCCTACATACCTCGCTCTGCTAAT
CCTGTTACCAGTGGCTGCTGCCAGTGGCGATAAGTCGTGTCTTACCGGGTTGGACTCAAGACGATAGTTA
CCGGATAAGGCGCAGCGGTCGGGCTGAACGGGGGGTTCGTGCACACAGCCCAGCTTGGAGCGAACGACCT
ACACCGAACTGAGATACCTACAGCGTGAGCTATGAGAAAGCGCCACGCTTCCCGAAGGGAGAAAGGCGGA
CAGGTATCCGGTAAGCGGCAGGGTCGGAACAGGAGAGCGCACGAGGGAGCTTCCAGGGGGAAACGCCTGG
TATCTTTATAGTCCTGTCGGGTTTCGCCACCTCTGACTTGAGCGTCGATTTTTGTGATGCTCGTCAGGGG
GGCGGAGCCTATGGAAAAACGCCAGCAACGCGGCCTTTTTACGGTTCCTGGCCTTTTGCTGGCCTTTTGC
TCACATGGCTCGACAGATCT
Features (pLannotate 1.2.2; 19 found; start..end, strand, type, name):
    140..517     +  enhancer       CMV enhancer: human cytomegalovirus immediate early enhancer
    518..729     +  promoter       CMV promoter: human cytomegalovirus (CMV) immediate early promoter
    890..1022    +  intron         chimeric intron: chimera between introns from human β-globin and immunoglobulin heavy chain genes
   1067..1085    +  promoter       T7 promoter: promoter for bacteriophage T7 RNA polymerase
   1128..6332    +  CDS            TNRC6A (fragment): TNR6A_HUMAN - Also known as CAGH26, KIAA1460, TNRC6. Experimental evidence at protein level: Swiss-Prot protein existence level 1. Plays a role in RNA-mediated gene silencing by both micro- RNAs (miRNAs) and short interfering RNAs (siRNAs). Required for miRNA- dependent repression of translation and for siRNA-dependent endonucleolytic cleavage of complementary mRNAs by argonaute family proteins. As a scaffolding protein, associates with argonaute proteins bound to partially complementary mRNAs, and can simultaneously recruit CCR4-NOT and PAN deadenylase complexes. From Homo sapiens (Human).
   6347..6364    -  promoter       T3 promoter (fragment): promoter for bacteriophage T3 RNA polymerase
   6373..6502    -  polyA_signal   SV40 poly(A) signal: SV40 polyadenylation signal
   6522..6590    -  CDS            large T antigen (fragment): large T antigen from SV40 (simian virus 40)
   6614..6681    +  CDS            lacZα (fragment): LacZα fragment of β-galactosidase; lacZ fragment
   6685..7113    +  rep_origin     f1 ori (sequence partly withheld): f1 bacteriophage origin of replication; arrow indicates direction of (+) strand synthesis
   7141..7192    -  misc_feature   bom (fragment): basis of mobility region from pBR322
   7257..7614    +  promoter       SV40 promoter: SV40 enhancer and early promoter
   7665..8456    +  CDS            neo: KKA2_KLEPN - Also known as kan, nptII. Experimental evidence at protein level: Swiss-Prot protein existence level 1. Resistance to kanamycin, neomycin, paromomycin, ribostamycin, butirosin and gentamicin B. From Klebsiella pneumoniae.
   8523..8571    +  polyA_signal   poly(A) signal: synthetic polyadenylation signal
   8591..8645    -  misc_feature   bom (fragment): basis of mobility region from pBR322
   8747..8782    -  CDS            rop (fragment): Rop protein, which maintains plasmids at low copy number; rop
   8877..8981    +  promoter       AmpR promoter: bla
   8982..9842    +  CDS            AmpR: β-lactamase; bla; confers resistance to ampicillin, carbenicillin, and related antibiotics
  10013..10601   +  rep_origin     ori: high-copy-number ColE1/pMB1/pBR322/pUC origin of replication
