[The description below was written by a language model from this plasmid's Addgene catalogue record and pLannotate feature annotations shown in this document.]
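Description:
pCIneo-lambdaN-HA-HsTNRC6A-M2WA-F1359A-siRNAres_S is a 10.7 kb mammalian expression plasmid encoding a mutant form of human TNRC6A (GW182), the scaffold protein that links Argonaute–miRNA complexes to the CCR4-NOT and PAN deadenylases. The catalogue lists the backbone as unknown, but the name and the annotated parts fit a pCIneo-type vector. The CMV immediate-early enhancer and promoter are followed by a chimeric β-globin/immunoglobulin intron that promotes efficient expression, then a T7 promoter, the open reading frame, and an SV40 polyadenylation signal. A separate SV40 early promoter–neo–synthetic poly(A) cassette allows G418 selection of transfected mammalian cells. Propagation in E. coli relies on a high-copy ColE1/pUC-type origin and ampicillin resistance, and an f1 origin is also present.

The feature table annotates only the TNRC6A coding region. The name also indicates an N-terminal lambdaN peptide and an HA tag, which were not detected as separate features. LambdaN binds BoxB RNA hairpins, so such fusions are generally used to tether a protein directly to a BoxB-bearing reporter mRNA, while HA allows immunodetection. The name further specifies an "M2WA" change, presumably tryptophan-to-alanine substitutions in a motif designated M2 (the record does not define it), an F1359A substitution, and silent changes making the transcript resistant to an siRNA against endogenous TNRC6A. The depositor also notes one non-silent K1578E difference relative to the isoform 2 reference. In line with the associated study of GW182 interactions with PABP and deadenylases, the plasmid suits tethering assays and knockdown-complementation experiments that test how these interactions contribute to translational repression and decay of miRNA targets. The depositor sequence may be theoretical rather than fully verified.
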