Addgene plasmid #147518: pCIneo-lambdaN-HA-HsTNRC6A-M2WA-F1359A-siRNAres_S
Purpose: Mammalian Expression of HsTNRC6A-M2WA-F1359A-siRNAres
Depositing lab: Elisa Izaurralde. Depositing organization: Max Planck Institute for Developmental Biology. Publication: The interactions of GW182 proteins with PABP and deadenylases are required for both translational repression and degradation of miRNA targets. Huntzinger E, Kuzuoglu-Ozturk D, Braun JE, Eulalio A, Wohlbold L, Izaurralde E. Nucleic Acids Res. 2013 Jan;41(2):978-94. doi: 10.1093/nar/gks1078. Epub 2012 Nov 21. PubMed 23172285.
Backbone
  Vector backbone: Unknown
  Vector type: Mammalian Expression
Growth in bacteria
  Bacterial resistance: Ampicillin, 100 μg/mL
  Growth temperature: 37°C
  Growth strain: DH5alpha
  Copy number: High Copy
Gene/Insert
  Gene/Insert name: HsTNRC6A-M2WA-F1359A-siRNAres
  Species: H. sapiens (human)
  Mutation: one non silent mutation K1578E compared to the sequence of isoform2 given by Uniprot: Q8NDV7-2
  Entrez Gene: TNRC6A (a.k.a. CAGH26, FAME6, GW1, GW182, TNRC6)
  Cloning method: Unknown
Terms and licenses: Academic/Nonprofit Terms; Industry Terms: Not Available to Industry
Depositor comments: Plasmids from this collection were made available to the research community and donated after the lab closed. Please note that the sequence provided by the depositing laboratory may be theoretical/predicted or based on Sanger sequencing results. There may be discrepancies between sequencing results obtained by Addgene and the depositor sequence. If an Addgene verified sequence is not available, please contact before placing your order to request that our lab fully sequence the plasmid.
How to cite: pCIneo-lambdaN-HA-HsTNRC6A-M2WA-F1359A-siRNAres_S was a gift from Elisa Izaurralde (Addgene plasmid # 147518 ; http://n2t.net/addgene:147518 ; RRID:Addgene_147518)
